Addgene plasmid #210188: LentiV2-EF1α-nCas9/RT
Purpose: Expression of nCas9/RT-P2A-Puro
Depositing lab: Yin Shen. Depositing organization: University of California, San Francisco (UCSF). Publication: High-throughput PRIME-editing screens identify functional DNA variants in the human genome. Ren X, Yang H, Nierenberg JL, Sun Y, Chen J, Beaman C, Pham T, Nobuhara M, Takagi MA, Narayan V, Li Y, Ziv E, Shen Y. Mol Cell. 2023 Dec 21;83(24):4633-4645.e9. doi: 10.1016/j.molcel.2023.11.021. PubMed 38134886.
Backbone
  Vector backbone: lentiCRISPR v2 (Plasmid #52961)
  Backbone size w/o insert (bp): 14873
  Vector type: Lentiviral
  Selectable markers: Puromycin
Growth in bacteria
  Bacterial resistance: Ampicillin, 100 μg/mL
  Growth temperature: 37°C
  Growth strain: NEB Stable
  Copy number: High Copy
Gene/Insert
  Gene/Insert name: nCas9/RT-P2A-Puro
  Insert size (bp): 7065
Terms and licenses: Academic/Nonprofit Terms; Industry Terms: Not Available to Industry
How to cite: LentiV2-EF1α-nCas9/RT was a gift from Yin Shen (Addgene plasmid # 210188 ; http://n2t.net/addgene:210188 ; RRID:Addgene_210188)
