[The description below was written by a language model from this plasmid's Addgene catalogue record and pLannotate feature annotations shown in this document.]
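Description:
LentiV2-EF1α-nCas9/RT is a lentiviral transfer plasmid built on the lentiCRISPR v2 backbone for delivering a prime editor protein together with a puromycin marker. It is propagated in E. coli through a high-copy ColE1/pUC-type origin with ampicillin resistance (AmpR); an f1 origin is also present. The viral framework has a CMV enhancer/promoter driving a truncated HIV-1 5' LTR, followed by the Ψ packaging signal, RRE for Rev-dependent export of the genomic RNA, and cPPT/CTS. A WPRE that enhances transcript expression and a self-inactivating ΔU3 3' LTR follow the payload, with a bGH polyadenylation signal downstream. Outside the LTRs, the backbone carries an SV40/EM7-driven BleoR (Zeocin resistance) cassette, which would not be packaged into virus.

The payload, about 7 kb according to the record, is expressed from an EF-1α core promoter. The annotation shows a Streptococcus pyogenes Cas9 coding sequence (detected as contiguous N- and C-terminal portions) followed by a fragment of Moloney murine leukemia virus Gag-Pol, which corresponds to the reverse transcriptase domain named in the insert, and then a puromycin N-acetyltransferase gene. Per the insert name, the Cas9 is a nickase fused to the RT, and a P2A self-cleaving peptide separates the fusion from PuroR, so that one transcript yields both editor and selection marker. The specific nickase and RT mutations are not stated. No U6 promoter or guide RNA scaffold is annotated, so the pegRNA presumably must be supplied from a separate construct. The associated publication concerns high-throughput prime-editing screens of functional DNA variants in the human genome, which fits use of this vector to generate puromycin-selected cells that stably express the prime editor.
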