Features (pLannotate 1.2.2; 34 found; start..end, strand, type, name):
     12..211     +  promoter       CMV promoter: human cytomegalovirus (CMV) immediate early promoter
    229..409     +  LTR            5' LTR (truncated): truncated 5' long terminal repeat (LTR) from HIV-1
    456..581     +  misc_feature   HIV-1 Ψ: packaging signal of human immunodeficiency virus type 1
    565..928     +  CDS            HIV-1 gag (fragment): gag protein from human immunodeficiency virus 1; gag
   1074..1307    +  misc_feature   RRE: The Rev response element (RRE) of HIV-1 allows for Rev-dependent mRNA export from the nucleus to the cytoplasm.
   1684..1784    +  CDS            Rev (fragment): human immunodeficiency virus 1 (HIV-1) Rev protein; rev; enhances nuclear export of unspliced and incompletely spliced viral mRNAs
   1834..1951    +  misc_feature   cPPT/CTS: central polypurine tract and central termination sequence of HIV-1
   2007..2025    +  CDS            small t antigen (fragment): SV40 (simian virus 40) small t antigen
   2051..2262    +  promoter       EF-1α core promoter: core promoter for human elongation factor EF-1α
   2288..2306    +  promoter       T7 promoter: promoter for bacteriophage T7 RNA polymerase
   2377..3978    +  CDS            Cas9(N): N-terminal portion of Streptococcus pyogenes Cas9 (Zetsche et al., 2015)
   3979..6473    +  CDS            Cas9(C) (fragment): C-terminal portion of Streptococcus pyogenes Cas9 (Zetsche et al., 2015)
   6577..8608    +  CDS            gag-pol (fragment): Moloney murine leukemia virus Gag-Pol polyprotein; gag-pol; contains a read-through stop codon
   8787..9384    +  CDS            PuroR (fragment): puromycin N-acetyltransferase; pac from Streptomyces; confers resistance to puromycin
   9400..9988    +  misc_feature   WPRE: woodchuck hepatitis virus posttranscriptional regulatory element
  10039..10058   +  misc_feature   cPPT/CTS (fragment): central polypurine tract and central termination sequence of HIV-1
  10060..10293   +  LTR            3' LTR (ΔU3): self-inactivating 3' long terminal repeat (LTR) from HIV-1
  10325..10549   +  polyA_signal   bGH poly(A) signal: bovine growth hormone polyadenylation signal
  10553..10574   +  promoter       SV40 promoter (fragment): SV40 enhancer and early promoter
  10595..11023   +  rep_origin     f1 ori (sequence partly withheld): f1 bacteriophage origin of replication; arrow indicates direction of (+) strand synthesis
  11037..11366   +  promoter       SV40 promoter: SV40 enhancer and early promoter
  11414..11461   +  promoter       EM7 promoter: synthetic bacterial promoter&nbsp
  11480..11854   +  CDS            BleoR: antibiotic-binding protein; Sh ble from Streptoalloteichus hindustanus; confers resistance to bleomycin, phleomycin, and Zeocin™
  11864..11989   +  CDS            ble (fragment): BLE_KLEPN - Experimental evidence at protein level: Swiss-Prot protein existence level 1. Binding protein with a strong affinity to the bleomycin family of antibiotics. Binds to CL990; an antimitotic-antibiotic compound. From Klebsiella pneumoniae.
  11984..12105   +  polyA_signal   SV40 poly(A) signal: SV40 polyadenylation signal
  12176..12198   -  protein_bind   lac operator (fragment): The lac repressor binds to the lac operator to inhibit transcription in E. coli. This inhibition can be relieved by adding lactose or isopropyl-β-D-thiogalactopyranoside (IPTG). lac repressor encoded by lacI
  12202..12232   -  promoter       lac promoter: promoter for the E. coli lac operon
  12247..12268   -  protein_bind   CAP binding site: CAP binding activates transcription in the presence of cAMP. E. coli catabolite activator protein
  12281..12373   -  CDS            lacI (fragment): lac repressor; lacI; The lac repressor binds to the lac operator to inhibit transcription in E. coli. This inhibition can be relieved by adding lactose or isopropyl-β-D-thiogalactopyranoside (IPTG).
  12556..13144   -  rep_origin     ori: high-copy-number ColE1/pMB1/pBR322/pUC origin of replication
  13315..14175   -  CDS            AmpR: β-lactamase; bla; confers resistance to ampicillin, carbenicillin, and related antibiotics
  14176..14280   -  promoter       AmpR promoter: bla
  14339..14391   -  misc_feature   bom (fragment): basis of mobility region from pBR322
  14546..11      +  enhancer       CMV enhancer (across the origin): human cytomegalovirus immediate early enhancer
>Addgene plasmid #210188 | LentiV2-EF1α-nCas9/RT | addgene full sequence | sequence record 424544 | Addgene NGS Result
CTATTACCATGGTGATGCGGTTTTGGCAGTACATCAATGGGCGTGGATAGCGGTTTGACTCACGGGGATT
TCCAAGTCTCCACCCCATTGACGTCAATGGGAGTTTGTTTTGGCACCAAAATCAACGGGACTTTCCAAAA
TGTCGTAACAACTCCGCCCCATTGACGCAAATGGGCGGTAGGCGTGTACGGTGGGAGGTCTATATAAGCA
GCGCGTTTTGCCTGTACTGGGTCTCTCTGGTTAGACCAGATCTGAGCCTGGGAGCTCTCTGGCTAACTAG
GGAACCCACTGCTTAAGCCTCAATAAAGCTTGCCTTGAGTGCTTCAAGTAGTGTGTGCCCGTCTGTTGTG
TGACTCTGGTAACTAGAGATCCCTCAGACCCTTTTAGTCAGTGTGGAAAATCTCTAGCAGTGGCGCCCGA
ACAGGGACTTGAAAGCGAAAGGGAAACCAGAGGAGCTCTCTCGACGCAGGACTCGGCTTGCTGAAGCGCG
CACGGCAAGAGGCGAGGGGCGGCGACTGGTGAGTACGCCAAAAATTTTGACTAGCGGAGGCTAGAAGGAG
AGAGATGGGTGCGAGAGCGTCAGTATTAAGCGGGGGAGAATTAGATCGCGATGGGAAAAAATTCGGTTAA
GGCCAGGGGGAAAGAAAAAATATAAATTAAAACATATAGTATGGGCAAGCAGGGAGCTAGAACGATTCGC
AGTTAATCCTGGCCTGTTAGAAACATCAGAAGGCTGTAGACAAATACTGGGACAGCTACAACCATCCCTT
CAGACAGGATCAGAAGAACTTAGATCATTATATAATACAGTAGCAACCCTCTATTGTGTGCATCAAAGGA
TAGAGATAAAAGACACCAAGGAAGCTTTAGACAAGATAGAGGAAGAGCAAAACAAAAGTAAGACCACCGC
ACAGCAAGCGGCCGCTGATCTTCAGACCTGGAGGAGGAGATATGAGGGACAATTGGAGAAGTGAATTATA
TAAATATAAAGTAGTAAAAATTGAACCATTAGGAGTAGCACCCACCAAGGCAAAGAGAAGAGTGGTGCAG
AGAGAAAAAAGAGCAGTGGGAATAGGAGCTTTGTTCCTTGGGTTCTTGGGAGCAGCAGGAAGCACTATGG
GCGCAGCGTCAATGACGCTGACGGTACAGGCCAGACAATTATTGTCTGGTATAGTGCAGCAGCAGAACAA
TTTGCTGAGGGCTATTGAGGCGCAACAGCATCTGTTGCAACTCACAGTCTGGGGCATCAAGCAGCTCCAG
GCAAGAATCCTGGCTGTGGAAAGATACCTAAAGGATCAACAGCTCCTGGGGATTTGGGGTTGCTCTGGAA
AACTCATTTGCACCACTGCTGTGCCTTGGAATGCTAGTTGGAGTAATAAATCTCTGGAACAGATTTGGAA
TCACACGACCTGGATGGAGTGGGACAGAGAAATTAACAATTACACAAGCTTAATACACTCCTTAATTGAA
GAATCGCAAAACCAGCAAGAAAAGAATGAACAAGAATTATTGGAATTAGATAAATGGGCAAGTTTGTGGA
ATTGGTTTAACATAACAAATTGGCTGTGGTATATAAAATTATTCATAATGATAGTAGGAGGCTTGGTAGG
TTTAAGAATAGTTTTTGCTGTACTTTCTATAGTGAATAGAGTTAGGCAGGGATATTCACCATTATCGTTT
CAGACCCACCTCCCAACCCCGAGGGGACCCGACAGGCCCGAAGGAATAGAAGAAGAAGGTGGAGAGAGAG
ACAGAGACAGATCCATTCGATTAGTGAACGGATCGGCACTGCGTGCGCCAATTCTGCAGACAAATGGCAG
TATTCATCCACAATTTTAAAAGAAAAGGGGGGATTGGGGGGTACAGTGCAGGGGAAAGAATAGTAGACAT
AATAGCAACAGACATACAAACTAAAGAATTACAAAAACAAATTACAAAAATTCAAAATTTTCGGGTTTAT
TACAGGGACAGCAGAGATCCAGTTTGGTTAATTAAGAATTCGCTAGCTAGGTCTTGAAAGGAGTGGGAAT
TGGCTCCGGTGCCCGTCAGTGGGCAGAGCGCACATCGCCCACAGTCCCCGAGAAGTTGGGGGGAGGGGTC
GGCAATTGATCCGGTGCCTAGAGAAGGTGGCGCGGGGTAAACTGGGAAAGTGATGTCGTGTACTGGCTCC
GCCTTTTTCCCGAGGGTGGGGGAGAACCGTATATAAGTGCAGTAGTCGCCGTGAACGTTCTTTTTCGCAA
CGGGTTTGCCGCCAGAACACAGGACCGGTTCTAGAAGCGCTGGCCGCTAATACGACTCACTATAGGGAGA
GCCGCCACCATGAAACGGACAGCCGACGGAAGCGAGTTCGAGTCACCAAAGAAGAAGCGGAAAGTCGACA
AGAAGTACAGCATCGGCCTGGACATCGGCACCAACTCTGTGGGCTGGGCCGTGATCACCGACGAGTACAA
GGTGCCCAGCAAGAAATTCAAGGTGCTGGGCAACACCGACCGGCACAGCATCAAGAAGAACCTGATCGGA
GCCCTGCTGTTCGACAGCGGCGAAACAGCCGAGGCCACCCGGCTGAAGAGAACCGCCAGAAGAAGATACA
CCAGACGGAAGAACCGGATCTGCTATCTGCAAGAGATCTTCAGCAACGAGATGGCCAAGGTGGACGACAG
CTTCTTCCACAGACTGGAAGAGTCCTTCCTGGTGGAAGAGGATAAGAAGCACGAGCGGCACCCCATCTTC
GGCAACATCGTGGACGAGGTGGCCTACCACGAGAAGTACCCCACCATCTACCACCTGAGAAAGAAACTGG
TGGACAGCACCGACAAGGCCGACCTGCGGCTGATCTATCTGGCCCTGGCCCACATGATCAAGTTCCGGGG
CCACTTCCTGATCGAGGGCGACCTGAACCCCGACAACAGCGACGTGGACAAGCTGTTCATCCAGCTGGTG
CAGACCTACAACCAGCTGTTCGAGGAAAACCCCATCAACGCCAGCGGCGTGGACGCCAAGGCCATCCTGT
CTGCCAGACTGAGCAAGAGCAGACGGCTGGAAAATCTGATCGCCCAGCTGCCCGGCGAGAAGAAGAATGG
CCTGTTCGGAAACCTGATTGCCCTGAGCCTGGGCCTGACCCCCAACTTCAAGAGCAACTTCGACCTGGCC
GAGGATGCCAAACTGCAGCTGAGCAAGGACACCTACGACGACGACCTGGACAACCTGCTGGCCCAGATCG
GCGACCAGTACGCCGACCTGTTTCTGGCCGCCAAGAACCTGTCCGACGCCATCCTGCTGAGCGACATCCT
GAGAGTGAACACCGAGATCACCAAGGCCCCCCTGAGCGCCTCTATGATCAAGAGATACGACGAGCACCAC
CAGGACCTGACCCTGCTGAAAGCTCTCGTGCGGCAGCAGCTGCCTGAGAAGTACAAAGAGATTTTCTTCG
ACCAGAGCAAGAACGGCTACGCCGGCTACATTGACGGCGGAGCCAGCCAGGAAGAGTTCTACAAGTTCAT
CAAGCCCATCCTGGAAAAGATGGACGGCACCGAGGAACTGCTCGTGAAGCTGAACAGAGAGGACCTGCTG
CGGAAGCAGCGGACCTTCGACAACGGCAGCATCCCCCACCAGATCCACCTGGGAGAGCTGCACGCCATTC
TGCGGCGGCAGGAAGATTTTTACCCATTCCTGAAGGACAACCGGGAAAAGATCGAGAAGATCCTGACCTT
CCGCATCCCCTACTACGTGGGCCCTCTGGCCAGGGGAAACAGCAGATTCGCCTGGATGACCAGAAAGAGC
GAGGAAACCATCACCCCCTGGAACTTCGAGGAAGTGGTGGACAAGGGCGCTTCCGCCCAGAGCTTCATCG
AGCGGATGACCAACTTCGATAAGAACCTGCCCAACGAGAAGGTGCTGCCCAAGCACAGCCTGCTGTACGA
GTACTTCACCGTGTATAACGAGCTGACCAAAGTGAAATACGTGACCGAGGGAATGAGAAAGCCCGCCTTC
CTGAGCGGCGAGCAGAAAAAGGCCATCGTGGACCTGCTGTTCAAGACCAACCGGAAAGTGACCGTGAAGC
AGCTGAAAGAGGACTACTTCAAGAAAATCGAGTGCTTCGACTCCGTGGAAATCTCCGGCGTGGAAGATCG
GTTCAACGCCTCCCTGGGCACATACCACGATCTGCTGAAAATTATCAAGGACAAGGACTTCCTGGACAAT
GAGGAAAACGAGGACATTCTGGAAGATATCGTGCTGACCCTGACACTGTTTGAGGACAGAGAGATGATCG
AGGAACGGCTGAAAACCTATGCCCACCTGTTCGACGACAAAGTGATGAAGCAGCTGAAGCGGCGGAGATA
CACCGGCTGGGGCAGGCTGAGCCGGAAGCTGATCAACGGCATCCGGGACAAGCAGTCCGGCAAGACAATC
CTGGATTTCCTGAAGTCCGACGGCTTCGCCAACAGAAACTTCATGCAGCTGATCCACGACGACAGCCTGA
CCTTTAAAGAGGACATCCAGAAAGCCCAGGTGTCCGGCCAGGGCGATAGCCTGCACGAGCACATTGCCAA
TCTGGCCGGCAGCCCCGCCATTAAGAAGGGCATCCTGCAGACAGTGAAGGTGGTGGACGAGCTCGTGAAA
GTGATGGGCCGGCACAAGCCCGAGAACATCGTGATCGAAATGGCCAGAGAGAACCAGACCACCCAGAAGG
GACAGAAGAACAGCCGCGAGAGAATGAAGCGGATCGAAGAGGGCATCAAAGAGCTGGGCAGCCAGATCCT
GAAAGAACACCCCGTGGAAAACACCCAGCTGCAGAACGAGAAGCTGTACCTGTACTACCTGCAGAATGGG
CGGGATATGTACGTGGACCAGGAACTGGACATCAACCGGCTGTCCGACTACGATGTGGACGCTATCGTGC
CTCAGAGCTTTCTGAAGGACGACTCCATCGACAACAAGGTGCTGACCAGAAGCGACAAGAACCGGGGCAA
GAGCGACAACGTGCCCTCCGAAGAGGTCGTGAAGAAGATGAAGAACTACTGGCGGCAGCTGCTGAACGCC
AAGCTGATTACCCAGAGAAAGTTCGACAATCTGACCAAGGCCGAGAGAGGCGGCCTGAGCGAACTGGATA
AGGCCGGCTTCATCAAGAGACAGCTGGTGGAAACCCGGCAGATCACAAAGCACGTGGCACAGATCCTGGA
CTCCCGGATGAACACTAAGTACGACGAGAATGACAAGCTGATCCGGGAAGTGAAAGTGATCACCCTGAAG
TCCAAGCTGGTGTCCGATTTCCGGAAGGATTTCCAGTTTTACAAAGTGCGCGAGATCAACAACTACCACC
ACGCCCACGACGCCTACCTGAACGCCGTCGTGGGAACCGCCCTGATCAAAAAGTACCCTAAGCTGGAAAG
CGAGTTCGTGTACGGCGACTACAAGGTGTACGACGTGCGGAAGATGATCGCCAAGAGCGAGCAGGAAATC
GGCAAGGCTACCGCCAAGTACTTCTTCTACAGCAACATCATGAACTTTTTCAAGACCGAGATTACCCTGG
CCAACGGCGAGATCCGGAAGCGGCCTCTGATCGAGACAAACGGCGAAACCGGGGAGATCGTGTGGGATAA
GGGCCGGGATTTTGCCACCGTGCGGAAAGTGCTGAGCATGCCCCAAGTGAATATCGTGAAAAAGACCGAG
GTGCAGACAGGCGGCTTCAGCAAAGAGTCTATCCTGCCCAAGAGGAACAGCGATAAGCTGATCGCCAGAA
AGAAGGACTGGGACCCTAAGAAGTACGGCGGCTTCGACAGCCCCACCGTGGCCTATTCTGTGCTGGTGGT
GGCCAAAGTGGAAAAGGGCAAGTCCAAGAAACTGAAGAGTGTGAAAGAGCTGCTGGGGATCACCATCATG
GAAAGAAGCAGCTTCGAGAAGAATCCCATCGACTTTCTGGAAGCCAAGGGCTACAAAGAAGTGAAAAAGG
ACCTGATCATCAAGCTGCCTAAGTACTCCCTGTTCGAGCTGGAAAACGGCCGGAAGAGAATGCTGGCCTC
TGCCGGCGAACTGCAGAAGGGAAACGAACTGGCCCTGCCCTCCAAATATGTGAACTTCCTGTACCTGGCC
AGCCACTATGAGAAGCTGAAGGGCTCCCCCGAGGATAATGAGCAGAAACAGCTGTTTGTGGAACAGCACA
AGCACTACCTGGACGAGATCATCGAGCAGATCAGCGAGTTCTCCAAGAGAGTGATCCTGGCCGACGCTAA
TCTGGACAAAGTGCTGTCCGCCTACAACAAGCACCGGGATAAGCCCATCAGAGAGCAGGCCGAGAATATC
ATCCACCTGTTTACCCTGACCAATCTGGGAGCCCCTGCCGCCTTCAAGTACTTTGACACCACCATCGACC
GGAAGAGGTACACCAGCACCAAAGAGGTGCTGGACGCCACCCTGATCCACCAGAGCATCACCGGCCTGTA
CGAGACACGGATCGACCTGTCTCAGCTGGGAGGTGACTCTGGAGGATCTAGCGGAGGATCCTCTGGCAGC
GAGACACCAGGAACAAGCGAGTCAGCAACACCAGAGAGCAGTGGCGGCAGCAGCGGCGGCAGCAGCACCC
TAAATATAGAAGATGAGTATCGGCTACATGAGACCTCAAAAGAGCCAGATGTTTCTCTAGGGTCCACATG
GCTGTCTGATTTTCCTCAGGCCTGGGCGGAAACCGGGGGCATGGGACTGGCAGTTCGCCAAGCTCCTCTG
ATCATACCTCTGAAAGCAACCTCTACCCCCGTGTCCATAAAACAATACCCCATGTCACAAGAAGCCAGAC
TGGGGATCAAGCCCCACATACAGAGACTGTTGGACCAGGGAATACTGGTACCCTGCCAGTCCCCCTGGAA
CACGCCCCTGCTACCCGTTAAGAAACCAGGGACTAATGATTATAGGCCTGTCCAGGATCTGAGAGAAGTC
AACAAGCGGGTGGAAGACATCCACCCCACCGTGCCCAACCCTTACAACCTCTTGAGCGGGCTCCCACCGT
CCCACCAGTGGTACACTGTGCTTGATTTAAAGGATGCCTTTTTCTGCCTGAGACTCCACCCCACCAGTCA
GCCTCTCTTCGCCTTTGAGTGGAGAGATCCAGAGATGGGAATCTCAGGACAATTGACCTGGACCAGACTC
CCACAGGGTTTCAAAAACAGTCCCACCCTGTTTAATGAGGCACTGCACAGAGACCTAGCAGACTTCCGGA
TCCAGCACCCAGACTTGATCCTGCTACAGTACGTGGATGACTTACTGCTGGCCGCCACTTCTGAGCTAGA
CTGCCAACAAGGTACTCGGGCCCTGTTACAAACCCTAGGGAACCTCGGGTATCGGGCCTCGGCCAAGAAA
GCCCAAATTTGCCAGAAACAGGTCAAGTATCTGGGGTATCTTCTAAAAGAGGGTCAGAGATGGCTGACTG
AGGCCAGAAAAGAGACTGTGATGGGGCAGCCTACTCCGAAGACCCCTCGACAACTAAGGGAGTTCCTAGG
GAAGGCAGGCTTCTGTCGCCTCTTCATCCCTGGGTTTGCAGAAATGGCAGCCCCCCTGTACCCTCTCACC
AAACCGGGGACTCTGTTTAATTGGGGCCCAGACCAACAAAAGGCCTATCAAGAAATCAAGCAAGCTCTTC
TAACTGCCCCAGCCCTGGGGTTGCCAGATTTGACTAAGCCCTTTGAACTCTTTGTCGACGAGAAGCAGGG
CTACGCCAAAGGTGTCCTAACGCAAAAACTGGGACCTTGGCGTCGGCCGGTGGCCTACCTGTCCAAAAAG
CTAGACCCAGTAGCAGCTGGGTGGCCCCCTTGCCTACGGATGGTAGCAGCCATTGCCGTACTGACAAAGG
ATGCAGGCAAGCTAACCATGGGACAGCCACTAGTCATTCTGGCCCCCCATGCAGTAGAGGCACTAGTCAA
ACAACCCCCCGACCGCTGGCTTTCCAACGCCCGGATGACTCACTATCAGGCCTTGCTTTTGGACACGGAC
CGGGTCCAGTTCGGACCGGTGGTAGCCCTGAACCCGGCTACGCTGCTCCCACTGCCTGAGGAAGGGCTGC
AACACAACTGCCTTGATATCCTGGCCGAAGCCCACGGAACCCGACCCGACCTAACGGACCAGCCGCTCCC
AGACGCCGACCACACCTGGTACACGGATGGAAGCAGTCTCTTACAAGAGGGACAGCGTAAGGCGGGAGCT
GCGGTGACCACCGAGACCGAGGTAATCTGGGCTAAAGCCCTGCCAGCCGGGACATCCGCTCAGCGGGCTG
AACTGATAGCACTCACCCAGGCCCTAAAGATGGCAGAAGGTAAGAAGCTAAATGTTTATACTGATAGCCG
TTATGCTTTTGCTACTGCCCATATCCATGGAGAAATATACAGAAGGCGTGGGTGGCTCACATCAGAAGGC
AAAGAGATCAAAAATAAAGACGAGATCTTGGCCCTACTAAAAGCCCTCTTTCTGCCCAAAAGACTTAGCA
TAATCCATTGTCCAGGACATCAAAAGGGACACAGCGCCGAGGCTAGAGGCAACCGGATGGCTGACCAAGC
GGCCCGAAAGGCAGCCATCACAGAGACTCCAGACACCTCTACCCTCCTCATAGAAAATTCATCACCCTCT
GGCGGCTCAAAAAGAACCGCCGACGGCAGCGAATTTGAGAAGCGACCTGCCGCCACAAAGAAGGCTGGAC
AGGCTAAGAAGAAGAAAGATTACAAAGACGATGACGATAAGGGATCCGGCGCAACAAACTTCTCTCTGCT
GAAACAAGCCGGAGATGTCGAAGAGAATCCTGGACCGACCGAGTACAAGCCCACGGTGCGCCTCGCCACC
CGCGACGACGTCCCCAGGGCCGTACGCACCCTCGCCGCCGCGTTCGCCGACTACCCCGCCACGCGCCACA
CCGTCGATCCGGACCGCCACATCGAGCGGGTCACCGAGCTGCAAGAACTCTTCCTCACGCGCGTCGGGCT
CGACATCGGCAAGGTGTGGGTCGCGGACGACGGCGCCGCGGTGGCGGTCTGGACCACGCCGGAGAGCGTC
GAAGCGGGGGCGGTGTTCGCCGAGATCGGCCCGCGCATGGCCGAGTTGAGCGGTTCCCGGCTGGCCGCGC
AGCAACAGATGGAAGGCCTCCTGGCGCCGCACCGGCCCAAGGAGCCCGCGTGGTTCCTGGCCACCGTCGG
AGTCTCGCCCGACCACCAGGGCAAGGGTCTGGGCAGCGCCGTCGTGCTCCCCGGAGTGGAGGCGGCCGAG
CGCGCCGGGGTGCCCGCCTTCCTGGAGACCTCCGCGCCCCGCAACCTCCCCTTCTACGAGCGGCTCGGCT
TCACCGTCACCGCCGACGTCGAGGTGCCCGAAGGACCGCGCACCTGGTGCATGACCCGCAAGCCCGGTGC
CTGAACGCGTTAAGTCGACAATCAACCTCTGGATTACAAAATTTGTGAAAGATTGACTGGTATTCTTAAC
TATGTTGCTCCTTTTACGCTATGTGGATACGCTGCTTTAATGCCTTTGTATCATGCTATTGCTTCCCGTA
TGGCTTTCATTTTCTCCTCCTTGTATAAATCCTGGTTGCTGTCTCTTTATGAGGAGTTGTGGCCCGTTGT
CAGGCAACGTGGCGTGGTGTGCACTGTGTTTGCTGACGCAACCCCCACTGGTTGGGGCATTGCCACCACC
TGTCAGCTCCTTTCCGGGACTTTCGCTTTCCCCCTCCCTATTGCCACGGCGGAACTCATCGCCGCCTGCC
TTGCCCGCTGCTGGACAGGGGCTCGGCTGTTGGGCACTGACAATTCCGTGGTGTTGTCGGGGAAATCATC
GTCCTTTCCTTGGCTGCTCGCCTGTGTTGCCACCTGGATTCTGCGCGGGACGTCCTTCTGCTACGTCCCT
TCGGCCCTCAATCCAGCGGACCTTCCTTCCCGCGGCCTGCTGCCGGCTCTGCGGCCTCTTCCGCGTCTTC
GCCTTCGCCCTCAGACGAGTCGGATCTCCCTTTGGGCCGCCTCCCCGCGTCGACTTTAAGACCAATGACT
TACAAGGCAGCTGTAGATCTTAGCCACTTTTTAAAAGAAAAGGGGGGACTGGAAGGGCTAATTCACTCCC
AACGAAGACAAGATCTGCTTTTTGCTTGTACTGGGTCTCTCTGGTTAGACCAGATCTGAGCCTGGGAGCT
CTCTGGCTAACTAGGGAACCCACTGCTTAAGCCTCAATAAAGCTTGCCTTGAGTGCTTCAAGTAGTGTGT
GCCCGTCTGTTGTGTGACTCTGGTAACTAGAGATCCCTCAGACCCTTTTAGTCAGTGTGGAAAATCTCTA
GCAGGGCCCGTTTAAACCCGCTGATCAGCCTCGACTGTGCCTTCTAGTTGCCAGCCATCTGTTGTTTGCC
CCTCCCCCGTGCCTTCCTTGACCCTGGAAGGTGCCACTCCCACTGTCCTTTCCTAATAAAATGAGGAAAT
TGCATCGCATTGTCTGAGTAGGTGTCATTCTATTCTGGGGGGTGGGGTGGGGCAGGACAGCAAGGGGGAG
GATTGGGAAGACAATAGCAGGCATGCTGGGGATGCGGTGGGCTCTATGGCTTCTGAGGCGGAAAGAACCA
GCTGGGGCTCTAGGGGGTATCCCC
[124 nt withheld, positions 10595-10718]
C
[91 nt withheld, positions 10720-10810]
A
[49 nt withheld, positions 10812-10860]
CCTTTGACGTTGGAGTCCACGTTCTTT
[37 nt withheld, positions 10888-10924]
ACCCTATCTCGGTCTATTCTTTTGATTTATAAGGGATTTTGCCGATTTCGGCCTATTGGTTAAAAAATGA
GCTGATTTAACAAAAATTTAACGCGAATTAATTCTGTGGAATGTGTGTCAGTTAGGGTGTGGAAAGTCCC
CAGGCTCCCCAGCAGGCAGAAGTATGCAAAGCATGCATCTCAATTAGTCAGCAACCAGGTGTGGAAAGTC
CCCAGGCTCCCCAGCAGGCAGAAGTATGCAAAGCATGCATCTCAATTAGTCAGCAACCATAGTCCCGCCC
CTAACTCCGCCCATCCCGCCCCTAACTCCGCCCAGTTCCGCCCATTCTCCGCCCCATGGCTGACTAATTT
TTTTTATTTATGCAGAGGCCGAGGCCGCCTCTGCCTCTGAGCTATTCCAGAAGTAGTGAGGAGGCTTTTT
TGGAGGCCTAGGCTTTTGCAAAAAGCTCCCGGGAGCTTGTATATCCATTTTCGGATCTGATCAGCACGTG
TTGACAATTAATCATCGGCATAGTATATCGGCATAGTATAATACGACAAGGTGAGGAACTAAACCATGGC
CAAGTTGACCAGTGCCGTTCCGGTGCTCACCGCGCGCGACGTCGCCGGAGCGGTCGAGTTCTGGACCGAC
CGGCTCGGGTTCTCCCGGGACTTCGTGGAGGACGACTTCGCCGGTGTGGTCCGGGACGACGTGACCCTGT
TCATCAGCGCGGTCCAGGACCAGGTGGTGCCGGACAACACCCTGGCCTGGGTGTGGGTGCGCGGCCTGGA
CGAGCTGTACGCCGAGTGGTCGGAGGTCGTGTCCACGAACTTCCGGGACGCCTCCGGGCCGGCCATGACC
GAGATCGGCGAGCAGCCGTGGGGGCGGGAGTTCGCCCTGCGCGACCCGGCCGGCAACTGCGTGCACTTCG
TGGCCGAGGAGCAGGACTGACACGTGCTACGAGATTTCGATTCCACCGCCGCCTTCTATGAAAGGTTGGG
CTTCGGAATCGTTTTCCGGGACGCCGGCTGGATGATCCTCCAGCGCGGGGATCTCATGCTGGAGTTCTTC
GCCCACCCCAACTTGTTTATTGCAGCTTATAATGGTTACAAATAAAGCAATAGCATCACAAATTTCACAA
ATAAAGCATTTTTTTCACTGCATTCTAGTTGTGGTTTGTCCAAACTCATCAATGTATCTTATCATGTCTG
TATACCGTCGACCTCTAGCTAGAGCTTGGCGTAATCATGGTCATAGCTGTTTCCTGTGTGAAATTGTTAT
CCGCTCACAATTCCACACAACATACGAGCCGGAAGCATAAAGTGTAAAGCCTGGGGTGCCTAATGAGTGA
GCTAACTCACATTAATTGCGTTGCGCTCACTGCCCGCTTTCCAGTCGGGAAACCTGTCGTGCCAGCTGCA
TTAATGAATCGGCCAACGCGCGGGGAGAGGCGGTTTGCGTATTGGGCGCTCTTCCGCTTCCTCGCTCACT
GACTCGCTGCGCTCGGTCGTTCGGCTGCGGCGAGCGGTATCAGCTCACTCAAAGGCGGTAATACGGTTAT
CCACAGAATCAGGGGATAACGCAGGAAAGAACATGTGAGCAAAAGGCCAGCAAAAGGCCAGGAACCGTAA
AAAGGCCGCGTTGCTGGCGTTTTTCCATAGGCTCCGCCCCCCTGACGAGCATCACAAAAATCGACGCTCA
AGTCAGAGGTGGCGAAACCCGACAGGACTATAAAGATACCAGGCGTTTCCCCCTGGAAGCTCCCTCGTGC
GCTCTCCTGTTCCGACCCTGCCGCTTACCGGATACCTGTCCGCCTTTCTCCCTTCGGGAAGCGTGGCGCT
TTCTCATAGCTCACGCTGTAGGTATCTCAGTTCGGTGTAGGTCGTTCGCTCCAAGCTGGGCTGTGTGCAC
GAACCCCCCGTTCAGCCCGACCGCTGCGCCTTATCCGGTAACTATCGTCTTGAGTCCAACCCGGTAAGAC
ACGACTTATCGCCACTGGCAGCAGCCACTGGTAACAGGATTAGCAGAGCGAGGTATGTAGGCGGTGCTAC
AGAGTTCTTGAAGTGGTGGCCTAACTACGGCTACACTAGAAGAACAGTATTTGGTATCTGCGCTCTGCTG
AAGCCAGTTACCTTCGGAAAAAGAGTTGGTAGCTCTTGATCCGGCAAACAAACCACCGCTGGTAGCGGTG
GTTTTTTTGTTTGCAAGCAGCAGATTACGCGCAGAAAAAAAGGATCTCAAGAAGATCCTTTGATCTTTTC
TACGGGGTCTGACGCTCAGTGGAACGAAAACTCACGTTAAGGGATTTTGGTCATGAGATTATCAAAAAGG
ATCTTCACCTAGATCCTTTTAAATTAAAAATGAAGTTTTAAATCAATCTAAAGTATATATGAGTAAACTT
GGTCTGACAGTTACCAATGCTTAATCAGTGAGGCACCTATCTCAGCGATCTGTCTATTTCGTTCATCCAT
AGTTGCCTGACTCCCCGTCGTGTAGATAACTACGATACGGGAGGGCTTACCATCTGGCCCCAGTGCTGCA
ATGATACCGCGAGACCCACGCTCACCGGCTCCAGATTTATCAGCAATAAACCAGCCAGCCGGAAGGGCCG
AGCGCAGAAGTGGTCCTGCAACTTTATCCGCCTCCATCCAGTCTATTAATTGTTGCCGGGAAGCTAGAGT
AAGTAGTTCGCCAGTTAATAGTTTGCGCAACGTTGTTGCCATTGCTACAGGCATCGTGGTGTCACGCTCG
TCGTTTGGTATGGCTTCATTCAGCTCCGGTTCCCAACGATCAAGGCGAGTTACATGATCCCCCATGTTGT
GCAAAAAAGCGGTTAGCTCCTTCGGTCCTCCGATCGTTGTCAGAAGTAAGTTGGCCGCAGTGTTATCACT
CATGGTTATGGCAGCACTGCATAATTCTCTTACTGTCATGCCATCCGTAAGATGCTTTTCTGTGACTGGT
GAGTACTCAACCAAGTCATTCTGAGAATAGTGTATGCGGCGACCGAGTTGCTCTTGCCCGGCGTCAATAC
GGGATAATACCGCGCCACATAGCAGAACTTTAAAAGTGCTCATCATTGGAAAACGTTCTTCGGGGCGAAA
ACTCTCAAGGATCTTACCGCTGTTGAGATCCAGTTCGATGTAACCCACTCGTGCACCCAACTGATCTTCA
GCATCTTTTACTTTCACCAGCGTTTCTGGGTGAGCAAAAACAGGAAGGCAAAATGCCGCAAAAAAGGGAA
TAAGGGCGACACGGAAATGTTGAATACTCATACTCTTCCTTTTTCAATATTATTGAAGCATTTATCAGGG
TTATTGTCTCATGAGCGGATACATATTTGAATGTATTTAGAAAAATAAACAAATAGGGGTTCCGCGCACA
TTTCCCCGAAAAGTGCCACCTGACGTCGACGGATCGGGAGATCTCCCGATCCCCTATGGTGCACTCTCAG
TACAATCTGCTCTGATGCCGCATAGTTAAGCCAGTATCTGCTCCCTGCTTGTGTGTTGGAGGTCGCTGAG
TAGTGCGCGAGCAAAATTTAAGCTACAACAAGGCAAGGCTTGACCGACAATTGCATGAAGAATCTGCTTA
GGGTTAGGCGTTTTGCGCTGCTTCGCGATGTACGGGCCAGATATACGCGTTGACATTGATTATTGACTAG
TTATTAATAGTAATCAATTACGGGGTCATTAGTTCATAGCCCATATATGGAGTTCCGCGTTACATAACTT
ACGGTAAATGGCCCGCCTGGCTGACCGCCCAACGACCCCCGCCCATTGACGTCAATAATGACGTATGTTC
CCATAGTAACGCCAATAGGGACTTTCCATTGACGTCAATGGGTGGAGTATTTACGGTAAACTGCCCACTT
GGCAGTACATCAAGTGTATCATATGCCAAGTACGCCCCCTATTGACGTCAATGACGGTAAATGGCCCGCC
TGGCATTATGCCCAGTACATGACCTTATGGGACTTTCCTACTTGGCAGTACATCTACGTATTAGTCATCG
